>Addgene plasmid #220914 | CMV DJ-1 C106A | addgene full sequence | sequence record 436350 | Addgene NGS Result
GACATTGATTATTGACTAGTTATTAATAGTAATCAATTACGGGGTCATTAGTTCATAGCCCATATATGGA
GTTCCGCGTTACATAACTTACGGTAAATGGCCCGCCTGGCTGACCGCCCAACGACCCCCGCCCATTGACG
TCAATAATGACGTATGTTCCCATAGTAACGCCAATAGGGACTTTCCATTGACGTCAATGGGTGGAGTATT
TACGGTAAACTGCCCACTTGGCAGTACATCAAGTGTATCATATGCCAAGTACGCCCCCTATTGACGTCAA
TGACGGTAAATGGCCCGCCTGGCATTATGCCCAGTACATGACCTTATGGGACTTTCCTACTTGGCAGTAC
ATCTACGTATTAGTCATCGCTATTACCATGGTGATGCGGTTTTGGCAGTACATCAATGGGCGTGGATAGC
GGTTTGACTCACGGGGATTTCCAAGTCTCCACCCCATTGACGTCAATGGGAGTTTGTTTTGGCACCAAAA
TCAACGGGACTTTCCAAAATGTCGTAACAACTCCGCCCCATTGACGCAAATGGGCGGTAGGCGTGTACGG
TGGGAGGTCTATATAAGCAGAGCTCGTTTAGTGAACCGTCAGATCGCCTGGAGACGCCATCCACGCTGTT
TTGACCTCCATAGAAGACACCGGGACCGATCCAGCCTCCGCGGCCGGGAACGGTGCATTGGAACGCGGAT
TCCCCGTGCCAAGAGTGACGTAAGTACCGCCTATAGAGTCTATAGGCCCACCCCCTTGGCTTCTTATGCA
TGCTATACTGTTTTTGGCTTGGGGTCTATACACCCCCGCTTCCTCATGTTATAGGTGATGGTATAGCTTA
GCCTATAGGTGTGGGTTATTGACCATTATTGACCACTCCCCTATTGGTGACGATACTTTCCATTACTAAT
CCATAACATGGCTCTTTGCCACAACTCTCTTTATTGGCTATATGCCAATACACTGTCCTTCAGAGACTGA
CACGGACTCTGTATTTTTACAGGATGGGGTCTCATTTATTATTTACAAATTCACATATACAACACCACCG
TCCCCAGTGCCCGCAGTTTTTATTAAACATAACGTGGGATCTCCACGCGAATCTCGGGTACGTGTTCCGG
ACATGGGCTCTTCTCCGGTAGCGGCGGAGCTTCTACATCCGAGCCCTGCTCCCATGCCTCCAGCGACTCA
TGGTCGCTCGGCAGCTCCTTGCTCCTAACAGTGGAGGCCAGACTTAGGCACAGCACGATGCCCACCACCA
CCAGTGTGCCGCACAAGGCCGTGGCGGTAGGGTATGTGTCTGAAAATGAGCTCGGGGAGCGGGCTTGCAC
CGCTGACGCATTTGGAAGACTTAAGGCAGCGGCAGAAGAAGATGCAGGCAGCTGAGTTGTTGTGTTCTGA
TAAGAGTCAGAGGTAACTCCCGTTGCGGTGCTGTTAACGGTGGAGGGCAGTGTAGTCTGAGCAGTACTCG
TTGCTGCCGCGCGCGCCACCAGACATAATAGCTGACAGACTAACAGACTGTTCCTTTCCATGGGTCTTTT
CTGCAGTCACCGTCCTTGACACGAAGCTTGCCACCATGGCTTCCAAAAGAGCTCTGGTCATCCTGGCTAA
AGGAGCAGAGGAAATGGAGACGGTCATCCCTGTAGATGTCATGAGGCGAGCTGGGATTAAGGTCACCGTT
GCAGGCCTGGCTGGAAAAGACCCAGTACAGTGTAGCCGTGATGTGGTCATTTGTCCTGATGCCAGCCTTG
AAGATGCAAAAAAAGAGGGACCATATGATGTGGTGGTTCTACCAGGAGGTAATCTGGGCGCACAGAATTT
ATCTGAGTCTGCTGCTGTGAAGGAGATACTGAAGGAGCAGGAAAACCGGAAGGGCCTGATAGCCGCCATC
GCTGCAGGTCCTACTGCTCTGTTGGCTCATGAAATAGGTTTTGGAAGTAAAGTTACAACACACCCTCTTG
CTAAAGACAAAATGATGAATGGAGGTCATTACACCTACTCTGAGAATCGTGTGGAAAAAGACGGCCTGAT
TCTTACAAGCCGGGGGCCTGGGACCAGCTTCGAGTTTGCGCTTGCAATTGTTGAAGCCCTGAATGGCAAG
GAGGTGGCGGCTCAAGTGAAGGCTCCACTTGTTCTTAAAGACTAGGAATTCATTGATCATAATCAGCCAT
ACCACATTTGTAGAGGTTTTACTTGCTTTAAAAAACCTCCCACACCTCCCCCTGAACCTGAAACATAAAA
TGAATGCAATTGTTGTTGTTAACTTGTTTATTGCAGCTTATAATGGTTACAAATAAAGCAATAGCATCAC
AAATTTCACAAATAAAGCATTTTTTTCACTGCATTCTAGTTGTGGTTTGTCCAAACTCATCAATGTATCT
TATCATGTCTGGATCCGTACCGAGCTCGCGTAATCATGTCATAGCTGTTTCCTGTGTGAAATTGTTATCC
GCTCACAATTCCACACAACATACGAGCCGGAAGCATAAAGTGTAAAGCCTGGGGTGCCTAATGAGTGAGC
TAACTACATTAATTGCGTTGCGCTCACTGCCCGCTTTCCAGTCGGGAAACCTGTCGTGCCAGCTGCATTA
ATGAATCGGCCAACGCGCGGGGAGAGGCGGTTTGCGTATTGGGCGCTCTTCCGCTTCCTCGCTCACTGAC
TCGCTGCGCTCGGTCGTTCGGCTGCGGCGAGCGGTATCAGCTCACTCAAAGGCGGTAATACGGTTATCCA
CAGAATCAGGGGATAACGCAGGAAAGAACATGTGAGCAAAAGGCCAGCAAAAGGCCAGGAACCGTAAAAA
GGCCGCGTTGCTGGCGTTTTTCCATAGGCTCCGCCCCCCTGACGAGCATCACAAAAATCGACGCTCAAGT
CAGAGGTGGCGAAACCCGACAGGACTATAAAGATACCAGGCGTTTCCCCCTGGAAGCTCCCTCGTGCGCT
CTCCTGTTCCGACCCTGCCGCTTACCGGATACCTGTCCGCCTTTCTCCCTTCGGGAAGCGTGGCGCTTTC
TCATAGCTCACGCTGTAGGTATCTCAGTTCGGTGTAGGTCGTTCGCTCCAAGCTGGGCTGTGTGCACGAA
CCCCCCGTTCAGCCCGACCGCTGCGCCTTATCCGGTAACTATCGTCTTGAGTCCAACCCGGTAAGACACG
ACTTATCGCCACTGGCAGCAGCCACTGGTAACAGGATTAGCAGAGCGAGGTATGTAGGCGGTGCTACAGA
GTTCTTGAAGTGGTGGCCTAACTACGGCTACACTAGAAGAACAGTATTTGGTATCTGCGCTCTGCTGAAG
CCAGTTACCTTCGGAAAAAGAGTTGGTAGCTCTTGATCCGGCAAACAAACCACCGCTGGTAGCGGTGGTT
TTTTTGTTTGCAAGCAGCAGATTACGCGCAGAAAAAAAGGATCTCAAGAAGATCCTTTGATCTTTTCTAC
GGGGTCTGACGCTCAGTGGAACGAAAACTCACGTTAAGGGATTTTGGTCATGAGATTATCAAAAAGGATC
TTCACCTAGATCCTTTTAAATTAAAAATGAAGTTTTAAATCAATCTAAAGTATATATGAGTAAACTTGGT
CTGACAGTTACCAATGCTTAATCAGTGAGGCACCTATCTCAGCGATCTGTCTATTTCGTTCATCCATAGT
TGCCTGACTCCCCGTCGTGTAGATAACTACGATACGGGAGGGCTTACCATCTGGCCCCAGTGCTGCAATG
ATACCGCGAGACCCACGCTCACCGGCTCCAGATTTATCAGCAATAAACCAGCCAGCCGGAAGGGCCGAGC
GCAGAAGTGGTCCTGCAACTTTATCCGCCTCCATCCAGTCTATTAATTGTTGCCGGGAAGCTAGAGTAAG
TAGTTCGCCAGTTAATAGTTTGCGCAACGTTGTTGCCATTGCTACAGGCATCGTGGTGTCACGCTCGTCG
TTTGGTATGGCTTCATTCAGCTCCGGTTCCCAACGATCAAGGCGAGTTACATGATCCCCCATGTTGTGCA
AAAAAGCGGTTAGCTCCTTCGGTCCTCCGATCGTTGTCAGAAGTAAGTTGGCCGCAGTGTTATCACTCAT
GGTTATGGCAGCACTGCATAATTCTCTTACTGTCATGCCATCCGTAAGATGCTTTTCTGTGACTGGTGAG
TACTCAACCAAGTCATTCTGAGAATAGTGTATGCGGCGACCGAGTTGCTCTTGCCCGGCGTCAATACGGG
ATAATACCGCGCCACATAGCAGAACTTTAAAAGTGCTCATCATTGGAAAACGTTCTTCGGGGCGAAAACT
CTCAAGGATCTTACCGCTGTTGAGATCCAGTTCGATGTAACCCACTCGTGCACCCAACTGATCTTCAGCA
TCTTTTACTTTCACCAGCGTTTCTGGGTGAGCAAAAACAGGAAGGCAAAATGCCGCAAAAAAGGGAATAA
GGGCGACACGGAAATGTTGAATACTCATACTCTTCCTTTTTCAATAAGCGGCCGCGGCCATGCCGGCCAC
TAGTCTCGAGTTATTATTGAAGCATTTATCAGGGTTATTGTCTCATGAGCGGATACATATTTGAATGTAT
TTAGAAAAATAAACAAATAGGGGTTCCGCGCACATTTCCCCGAAAAGTGCCACCTGACGTCTAAGAAACC
ATTATTATCATGACATTAACCTATAAAAATAGGCGTATCACGAGGCCCTTTCGTCTCGCGCGTTTCGGTG
ATGACGGTGAAAACCTCTGACACATGCAGCTCCCGGAGACGGTCACAGCTTGTCTGTAAGCGGATGCCGG
GAGCAGACAAGCCCGTCAGGGCGCGTCAGCGGGTGTTGGCGGGTGTCGGGGCTGGCTTAACTATGCGGCA
TCAGAGCAGATTGTACTGAGAGTGCACCATATGAAGACGTCGCCTCCTCACTACTTCTGGAATAGCTCAG
AGGCCGAGGCGGCCTCGGCCTCTGCATAAATAAAAAAAATTAGTCAGGGCGCCATTCGCCATTCAGGCTG
CGCAACTGTTGGGAAGGGCGATCGGTGCGGGCCTCTTCGCTATTACGCCAGCTGGCGAAAGGGGGATGTG
CTGCAAGGCGATTAAGTTGGGTAACGCCAGGGTTTTCCCAGTCACGACGTTGTAAAACGACGGCCAGTGC
CCGTGTCAAGGACGGTGACTGCAGTGAATAATAAAATGTGTGTTTGTCCGAAATACGCGTTTTGAGATTT
CTGTCGCCGACTAAATTCATGTCGCGCGATAGTGGTGTTTATCGCCGATAGAGATGGCGATATTGGAAAA
ATCGATATTTGAAAATATGGCATATTGAAAATGTCGCCGATGTGAGTTTCTGTGTAACTGATATCGCCAT
TTTTCCAAAAGTGATTTTTGGGCATACGCGATATCTGGCGATAGCGCTTATATCGTTTACGGGGGATGGC
GATAGACGACTTTGGTGACTTGGGCGATTCTGTGTGTCGCAAATATCGCAGTTTCGATATAGGTGACAGA
CGATATGAGGCTATATCGCCGATAGAGGCGACATCAAGCTGGCACATGGCCAATGCATATCGATCTATAC
ATTGAATCAATATTGGCCATTAGCCATATTATTCATTGGTTATATAGCATAAATCAATATTGGCTATTGG
CCATTGCATACGTTGTATCCATATCATAATATGTACATTTATATTGGCTCATGTCCAACATTACCGCCAT
GTT
Features (pLannotate 1.2.2; 18 found; start..end, strand, type, name):
      1..380     +  enhancer       CMV enhancer: human cytomegalovirus immediate early enhancer
    381..584     +  promoter       CMV promoter: human cytomegalovirus (CMV) immediate early promoter
    720..1546    +  intron         CMV intron A: human cytomegalovirus intron A (Chapman et al., 1991)
   1576..2142    +  CDS            PARK7: PARK7_HUMAN - Experimental evidence at protein level: Swiss-Prot protein existence level 1. Multifunctional protein with controversial molecular function which plays an important role in cell protection against oxidative stress and cell death acting as oxidative stress sensor and redox- sensitive chaperone and protease (PubMed:17015834, PubMed:20304780, PubMed:18711745, PubMed:12796482, PubMed:19229105, PubMed:25416785, PubMed:26995087, PubMed:28993701). It is involved in neuroprotective mechanisms like the stabilization of NFE2L2 and PINK1 proteins, male fertility as a positive regulator of a
   2154..2238    +  CDS            large T antigen (fragment): large T antigen from SV40 (simian virus 40)
   2261..2395    +  polyA_signal   SV40 poly(A) signal: SV40 polyadenylation signal
   2442..2458    -  protein_bind   lac operator: The lac repressor binds to the lac operator to inhibit transcription in E. coli. This inhibition can be relieved by adding lactose or isopropyl-β-D-thiogalactopyranoside (IPTG). lac repressor encoded by lacI
   2466..2496    -  promoter       lac promoter: promoter for the E. coli lac operon
   2544..2636    -  CDS            lacI (fragment): lac repressor; lacI; The lac repressor binds to the lac operator to inhibit transcription in E. coli. This inhibition can be relieved by adding lactose or isopropyl-β-D-thiogalactopyranoside (IPTG).
   2819..3407    -  rep_origin     ori: high-copy-number ColE1/pMB1/pBR322/pUC origin of replication
   3578..4438    -  CDS            AmpR: β-lactamase; bla; confers resistance to ampicillin, carbenicillin, and related antibiotics
   4439..4456    -  promoter       AmpR promoter (fragment): bla
   4492..4580    -  promoter       AmpR promoter (fragment): bla
   4675..4710    +  CDS            rop (fragment): Rop protein, which maintains plasmids at low copy number; rop
   4812..4863    +  misc_feature   bom (fragment): basis of mobility region from pBR322
   4872..4947    -  rep_origin     SV40 ori (fragment): SV40 origin of replication
   4955..5109    -  CDS            lacZα (fragment): LacZα fragment of β-galactosidase; lacZ fragment
   5130..5507    -  CDS            UL127: UL127_HCMVA - Protein predicted: Swiss-Prot protein existence level 4. From Human cytomegalovirus (strain AD169) (HHV-5) (Human herpesvirus 5).
