[The description below was written by a language model from this plasmid's Addgene catalogue record and pLannotate feature annotations shown in this document.]
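Description:
CMV DJ-1 C106A is a mammalian expression plasmid built on the pGW1-CMV-Myc backbone that drives expression of human DJ-1 (PARK7, the Parkinsonism-associated deglycase) carrying a cysteine-to-alanine substitution at position 106. The roughly 570 bp coding sequence was inserted between HindIII and EcoRI sites, both of which are retained. Transcription comes from the human cytomegalovirus immediate early enhancer and promoter, followed by CMV intron A, a spliced leader element that generally boosts expression of the downstream cDNA in mammalian cells. The transcript is terminated by an SV40 polyadenylation signal; the short large T antigen fragment annotated just upstream of it is simply part of that SV40-derived region. Although the backbone name refers to Myc, no Myc tag appears in the feature table and the record lists no tag on the insert, so whether the protein is tagged is not stated.

For propagation in E. coli the plasmid carries a high-copy ColE1/pUC-type origin and a β-lactamase gene conferring ampicillin resistance. No mammalian selection marker is annotated, which fits use by transient transfection. The remaining annotations (lac promoter and operator, fragments of lacI, lacZα, rop, bom and the SV40 origin, and a UL127 match upstream of the CMV enhancer) are backbone remnants or flanking viral sequence with no evident role in expression. The stated purpose is simply to express the C106A mutant. It was deposited in connection with a study of neuronal metabolic deficits in Parkinson's disease, where a point mutant of this kind would typically be compared with wild-type DJ-1, though the record does not describe the mutation's functional consequence.
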