Addgene plasmid #220914: CMV DJ-1 C106A
Purpose: Expresses DJ-1 with the C106A mutation
Depositing lab: Timothy Ryan. Depositing organization: Cornell University. Publication: Phosphoglycerate kinase is a central leverage point in Parkinson's disease-driven neuronal metabolic deficits. Kokotos AC, Antoniazzi AM, Unda SR, Ko MS, Park D, Eliezer D, Kaplitt MG, De Camilli P, Ryan TA. Sci Adv. 2024 Aug 23;10(34):eadn6016. doi: 10.1126/sciadv.adn6016. Epub 2024 Aug 21. PubMed 39167658.
Backbone
  Vector backbone: pGW1-CMV-Myc
  Backbone size w/o insert (bp): 5199
  Total vector size (bp): 5673
  Vector type: Mammalian Expression
Growth in bacteria
  Bacterial resistance: Ampicillin, 100 μg/mL
  Growth temperature: 37°C
  Growth strain: DH5alpha
  Copy number: High Copy
Gene/Insert
  Gene/Insert name: DJ-1 (alt name: Parkinsonism associated deglycase)
  Species: H. sapiens (human)
  Insert size (bp): 570
  Mutation: C106A
  Entrez Gene: PARK7 (a.k.a. DJ-1, DJ1, GATD2, HEL-S-67p)
  Promoter: CMV
  Cloning method: Restriction Enzyme; 5′ cloning site HindIII (not destroyed); 3′ cloning site EcoRI (not destroyed)
  Sequencing primers: 5′ CMV-F; 3′ SV40pA-R
Terms and licenses: Academic/Nonprofit Terms; Industry Terms: Not Available to Industry
Depositor comments: Please visit https://doi.org/10.1101/2023.10.10.561760 for bioRxiv preprint.
How to cite: CMV DJ-1 C106A was a gift from Timothy Ryan (Addgene plasmid # 220914 ; http://n2t.net/addgene:220914 ; RRID:Addgene_220914)
